Addgene plasmid #138063: MYMH 396
Purpose: Encodes Anderson promoter variant using mRFP as a reporter gene
Depositing lab: Meng How Tan. Depositing organization: Nanyang Technological University. Publication: An Expanded Synthetic Biology Toolkit for Gene Expression Control in Acetobacteraceae. Teh MY, Ooi KH, Danny Teo SX, Bin Mansoor ME, Shaun Lim WZ, Tan MH. ACS Synth Biol. 2019 Apr 19;8(4):708-723. doi: 10.1021/acssynbio.8b00168. Epub 2019 Mar 22. PubMed 30865830.
Backbone
  Vector backbone: pSEVA-331Bb
  Vector type: Bacterial Expression
Growth in bacteria
  Bacterial resistance: Chloramphenicol, 25 μg/mL
  Growth temperature: 37°C
  Growth strain: DH5alpha
  Copy number: High Copy
Gene/Insert
  Gene/Insert name: J23110- pSEVA-331Bb- RFP
  Species: Synthetic
  Cloning method: Restriction Enzyme; 5′ cloning site Unknown (unknown if destroyed)
Terms and licenses: Academic/Nonprofit Terms; Industry Terms: Not Available to Industry
Depositor comments: Low expression
How to cite: MYMH 396 was a gift from Meng How Tan (Addgene plasmid # 138063 ; http://n2t.net/addgene:138063 ; RRID:Addgene_138063)
