[The description below was written by a language model from this plasmid's Addgene catalogue record and pLannotate feature annotations shown in this document.]
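Description:
MYMH 396 is a 3.8 kb bacterial expression plasmid built on pSEVA-331Bb, a BioBrick-compatible member of the SEVA modular vector family. It replicates from the broad-host-range pBBR1 origin (oriV) together with its cognate pBBR1 Rep protein, which allows maintenance in many Gram-negative bacteria beyond E. coli. An incP oriT also permits conjugative mobilisation into recipient strains when transfer functions are supplied in trans. Selection is by chloramphenicol, through a cat gene driven by its own promoter. The record lists propagation in DH5alpha and describes the plasmid as high copy.

The payload is a simple constitutive reporter cassette. A member of the Anderson synthetic promoter collection, named J23110 in the catalogue entry, drives mRFP1, a monomeric red fluorescent protein derived from Discosoma. The automated annotation labels the promoter as a fragment of J23119, the consensus parent of the Anderson series. This is expected, because the family members differ from it by only a few bases, so the catalogue designation is the more specific one. Downstream of mRFP1 lie the rrnB T1 and T7Te terminators, followed by the BioBrick suffix and a lambda t0 terminator. A further rrnB T1 terminator sits upstream of the cassette, insulating it from read-through transcription from the backbone.

The plasmid belongs to a set of promoter-characterisation constructs from a synthetic biology toolkit for controlling gene expression in Acetobacteraceae, in which red fluorescence reports relative promoter strength. The depositor notes that this variant gives low expression, so it serves as a weak constitutive promoter reference or a starting point for low-level expression of other genes.
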