Features (pLannotate 1.2.2; 12 found; start..end, strand, type, name):
     17..45      +  promoter       J23119 promoter (fragment): bacterial promoter (Registry of Standard Biological Parts BBa J23119)
     71..745     +  CDS            mRFP1: mRFP1 is a basic (constitutively fluorescent) red fluorescent protein published in 2002, derived from Discosoma sp.. It is reported to be a somewhat slowly-maturing monomer with low acid sensitivity.
    793..864     +  terminator     rrnB T1 terminator: transcription terminator T1 from the E. coli rrnB gene
    880..907     +  terminator     T7Te terminator: phage T7 early transcription terminator
    914..934     +  misc_feature   BioBrick suffix: universal suffix for all parts
    939..1033    +  terminator     lambda t0 terminator: transcription terminator from phage lambda
   1081..1183    +  promoter       cat promoter: promoter of the E. coli cat gene encoding chloramphenicol acetyltransferase
   1184..1840    +  CDS            cat: CAT_ECOLX - Experimental evidence at protein level: Swiss-Prot protein existence level 1. This enzyme is an effector of chloramphenicol resistance in bacteria. From Escherichia coli. This protein is used as a marker in many commonly used cloning vectors, such as pACYC184.
   1992..2100    +  oriT           oriT: incP origin of transfer
   2111..2773    -  CDS            pBBR1 Rep: replication protein for the broad-host-range plasmid pBBR1 from Bordetella bronchiseptica
   2774..3545    -  rep_origin     pBBR1 oriV: replication origin of the broad-host-range plasmid pBBR1 from Bordetella bronchiseptica; requires the pBBR1 Rep protein for replication
   3660..3746    -  terminator     rrnB T1 terminator: Escherichia coli rrnB; transcription terminator T1 from the E. coli rrnB gene
>Addgene plasmid #138063 | MYMH 396 | addgene full sequence | sequence record 274923 | Addgene NGS Result
AGGAGAATTCTTTACGGCTAGCTCAGTCCTAGGTACAATGCTAGCACTAGTGAAAGAGGAGAAATACTAG
ATGGCTTCCTCCGAAGACGTTATCAAAGAGTTCATGCGTTTCAAAGTTCGTATGGAAGGTTCCGTTAACG
GTCACGAGTTCGAAATCGAAGGTGAAGGTGAAGGTCGTCCGTACGAAGGTACCCAGACCGCTAAACTGAA
AGTTACCAAAGGTGGTCCGCTGCCGTTCGCTTGGGACATCCTGTCCCCGCAGTTCCAGTACGGTTCCAAA
GCTTACGTTAAACACCCGGCTGACATCCCGGACTACCTGAAACTGTCCTTCCCGGAAGGTTTCAAATGGG
AACGTGTTATGAACTTCGAAGACGGTGGTGTTGTTACCGTTACCCAGGACTCCTCCCTGCAAGACGGTGA
GTTCATCTACAAAGTTAAACTGCGTGGTACCAACTTCCCGTCCGACGGTCCGGTTATGCAGAAAAAAACC
ATGGGTTGGGAAGCTTCCACCGAACGTATGTACCCGGAAGACGGTGCTCTGAAAGGTGAAATCAAAATGC
GTCTGAAACTGAAAGACGGTGGTCACTACGACGCTGAAGTTAAAACCACCTACATGGCTAAAAAACCGGT
TCAGCTGCCGGGTGCTTACAAAACCGACATCAAACTGGACATCACCTCCCACAACGAAGACTACACCATC
GTTGAACAGTACGAACGTGCTGAAGGTCGTCACTCCACCGGTGCTTAATAACGCTGATAGTGCTAGTGTA
GATCGCTACTAGAGCCAGGCATCAAATAAAACGAAAGGCTCAGTCGAAAGACTGGGCCTTTCGTTTTATC
TGTTGTTTGTCGGTGAACGCTCTCTACTAGAGTCACACTGGCTCACCTTCGGGTGGGCCTTTCTGCGTTT
ATATACTAGAAGCGGCCGCTGCAGCTTGGACTCCTGTTGATAGATCCAGTAATGACCTCAGAACTCCATC
TGGATTTGTTCAGAACGCTCGGTTGCCGCCGGGCGTTTTTTATTGGTGAGAATCCAGGGGTCCCCAATAA
TTACGATTTAAATTGGCGAAAATGAGACGTTGATCGGCACGTAAGAGGTTCCAACTTTCACCATAATGAA
ATAAGATCACTACCGGGCGTATTTTTTGAGTTATCGAGATTTTCAGGAGCTAAGGAAGCTAAAATGGAGA
AAAAAATCACTGGATATACCACCGTTGATATATCCCAATGGCATCGTAAAGAACATTTTGAGGCATTTCA
GTCAGTTGCTCAATGTACCTATAACCAGACCGTTCAGCTGGATATTACGGCCTTTTTAAAGACCGTAAAG
AAAAATAAGCACAAGTTTTATCCGGCCTTTATTCACATTCTTGCCCGCCTGATGAATGCTCATCCGGAAT
TTCGTATGGCAATGAAAGACGGTGAGCTGGTGATATGGGATAGTGTTCACCCTTGTTACACCGTTTTCCA
TGAGCAAACTGAAACGTTTTCATCGCTCTGGAGTGAATACCACGACGATTTCCGGCAGTTTCTACACATA
TATTCGCAAGATGTGGCGTGTTACGGTGAAAACCTGGCCTATTTCCCTAAAGGGTTTATTGAGAATATGT
TTTTCGTCTCAGCCAATCCCTGGGTGAGTTTCACCAGTTTTGATTTAAACGTGGCCAATATGGACAACTT
CTTCGCCCCCGTTTTCACCATGGGCAAATATTATACGCAAGGCGACAAGGTGCTGATGCCGCTGGCGATT
CAGGTTCATCATGCCGTTTGTGATGGCTTCCATGTCGGCAGAATGCTTAATGAATTACAACAGTACTGCG
ATGAGTGGCAGGGCGGGGCGTAATTTGACTTTTGTCCTTTTCCGCTGCATAACCCTGCTTCGGGGTCATT
ATAGCGATTTTTTCGGTATATCCATCCTTTTTCGCACGATATACAGGATTTTGCCAAAGGGTTCGTGTAG
ACTTTCCTTGGTGTATCCAACGGCGTCAGCCGGGCAGGATAGGTGAAGTAGGCCCACCCGCGAGCGGGTG
TTCCTTCTTCACTGTCCCTTATTCGCACCTGGCGGTGCTCAACGGGAATCCTGCTCTGCGAGGCTGGCCG
TAGGCCGGCCCTACCGGCGCGGCAGCGTTACCCGTGTCGGCGGCTCCAACGGCTCGCCATCGTCCAGAAA
ACACGGCTCATCGGGCATCGGCAGGCGCTGCTGCCCGCGCCGTTCCCATTCCTCCGTTTCGGTCAAGGCT
GGCAGGTCTGGTTCCATGCCCGGAATGCCGGGCTGGCTGGGCGGCTCCTCGCCGGGGCCGGTCGGTAGTT
GCTGCTCGCCCGGATACAGGGTCGGGATGCGGCGCAGGTCGCCATGCCCCAACAGCGATTCGTCCTGGTC
GTCGTGATCAACCACCACGGCGGCACTGAACACCGACAGGCGCAACTGGTCGCGGGGCTGGCCCCACGCC
ACGCGGTCATTGACCACGTAGGCCGACACGGTGCCGGGGCCGTTGAGCTTCACGACGGAGATCCAGCGCT
CGGCCACCAAGTCCTTGACTGCGTATTGGACCGTCCGCAAAGAACGTCCGATGAGCTTGGAAAGTGTCTT
CTGGCTGACCACCACGGCGTTCTGGTGGCCCATCTGCGCCACGAGGTGATGCAGCAGCATTGCCGCCGTG
GGTTTCCTCGCAATAAGCCCGGCCCACGCCTCATGCGCTTTGCGTTCCGTTTGCACCCAGTGACCGGGCT
TGTTCTTGGCTTGAATGCCGATTTCTCTGGACTGCGTGGCCATGCTTATCTCCATGCGGTAGGGGTGCCG
CACGGTTGCGGCACCATGCGCAATCAGCTGCAACTTTTCGGCAGCGCGACAACAATTATGCGTTGCGTAA
AAGTGGCAGTCAATTACAGATTTTCTTTAACCTACGCAATGAGCTATTGCGGGGGGTGCCGCAATGAGCT
GTTGCGTACCCCCCTTTTTTAAGTTGTTGATTTTTAAGTCTTTCGCATTTCGCCCTATATCTAGTTCTTT
GGTGCCCAAAGAAGGGCACCCCTGCGGGGTTCCCCCACGCCTTCGGCGCGGCTCCCCCTCCGGCAAAAAG
TGGCCCCTCCGGGGCTTGTTGATCGACTGCGCGGCCTTCGGCCTTGCCCAAGGTGGCGCTGCCCCCTTGG
AACCCCCGCACTCGCCGCCGTGAGGCTCGGGGGGCAGGCGGGCGGGCTTCGCCCTTCGACTGCCCCCACT
CGCATAGGCTTGGGTCGTTCCAGGCGCGTCAAGGCCAAGCCGCTGCGCGGTCGCTGCGCGAGCCTTGACC
CGCCTTCCACTTGGTGTCCAACCGGCAAGCGAAGCGCGCAGGCCGCAGGCCGGAGGCTTTTCCCCAGAGA
AAATTAAAAAAATTGATGGGGCAAGGCCGCAGGCCGCGCAGTTGGAGCCGGTGGGTATGTGGTCGAAGGC
TGGGTAGCCGGTGGGCAATCCCTGTGGTCAAGCTCGTGGGCAGGCGCAGCCTGTCCATCAGCTTGTCCAG
CAGGGTTGTCCACGGGCCGAGCGAAGCGAGCCAGCCGGTGGCCGCTCGCGGCCATCGTCCACATATCCAC
GGGCTGGCAAGGGAGCGCAGCGACCGCGCAGGGCGAAGCCCGGAGAGCAAGCCCGTAGGGGGGGCGCGCC
CAGCTGTCTAGGGCGGCGGATTTGTCCTACTCAGGAGAGCGTTCACCGACAAACAACAGATAAAACGAAA
GGCCCAGTCTTTCGACTGAGCCTTTCGTTTTATTTGATGCCTTTAATTAAAGCGGATAACAATTTCACAC
